>Addgene plasmid #114773 | NIK2 A9_pECIA14 | addgene full sequence | sequence record 270214 | Addgene NGS Result
GTAAAACGACGGCCAGTGAATTAATTCGTTGCAGGACAGGATGTGGTGCCCGATGTGACTAGCTCTTTGC
TGCAGGCCGTCCTATCCTCTGGTTCCGATAAGAGACCCAGAACTCCGGCCCCCCACCGCCCACCGCCACC
CCCATACATATGTGGTACGCAAGTAAGAGTGCCTGCGCATGCCCCATGTGCCCCACCAAGAGCTTTGCAT
CCCATACAAGTCCCCAAAGTGGAGAACCGAACCAATTCTTCGCGGGCAGAACAAAAGCTTCTGCACACGT
CTCCACTCGAATTTGGAGCCGGCCGGCGTGTGCAAAAGAGGTGAATCGAACGAAAGACCCGTGTGTAAAG
CCGCGTTTCCAAAATGTATAAAACCGAGAGCATCTGGCCAATGTGCATCAGTTGTGGTCAGCAGCAAAAT
CAAGTGAATCATCTCAGTGCAACTAAAGGGGGGATCCGATCTCAATATGAAGTTATGCATATTACTGGCC
GTCGTGGCCTTTGTTGGCCTCTCGCTCGGGGGTGTTAACTTTGAAGTTGTTGCCTTAATAGGAATCAAAA
GCTCACTGACTGATCCTCATGGAGTTCTAATGAATTGGGATGACACAGCAGTTGATCCATGTAGCTGGAA
CATGATCACTTGTTCTGATGGTTTTGTCATAAGGCTAGAAGCTCCAAGCCAAAACTTATCAGGAACTCTT
TCATCAAGTATTGGAAATTTAACAAATCTTCAAACTGTGTTATTGCAGAACAATTACATAACAGGAAACA
TCCCTCATGAGATTGGGAAATTGATGAAACTCAAAACACTTGATCTCTCTACCAATAACTTCACTGGTCA
AATCCCATTCACTCTTTCTTACTCCAAAAATCTTCAGTACTTGAGGGTTAATAATAACAGCCTGACAGGA
ACAATTCCTAGCTCATTGGCAAACATGACCCAACTCACTTTTTTGGATTTGTCGTATAATAACTTGAGTG
GACCAGTTCCAAGATCACTTGCCAAAACATTCAATGTTATGGGCAATTCTCAGATTTGTCCAACAGGAAC
TGAGAAAGACTGTAATGGGACTCAGCCTAAGCCAATGTCAATCACCTTGAACAGTTCTCAAAATAAATCA
TCTGATGGAGGAACTAAACTGGAGGTGCTGTTCCAGGGACCAAGCGGCAATCCCGGCGGCGATCTGGCCC
CCCAGATGCTGCGCGAGCTGCAGGAGACCAATGCCGCCCTGCAGGACGTGCGCGAGCTGCTGCGCCACCG
CGTGAAGGAGATCACCTTCCTGAAGAACACCGTGATGGAGTGCGACGCCTGCGGCATGCAGCCCTCTAGA
GGCTCCGGCTCCATCATCCCAGTTGAGGAGGAGAACCCGGACTTCTGGAACCGCGAGGCAGCCGAGGCCC
TGGGTGCCGCCAAGAAGCTGCAGCCTGCACAGACAGCCGCCAAGAACCTCATCATCTTCCTGGGCGATGG
GATGGGGGTGTCTACGGTGACAGCTGCCAGGATCCTAAAAGGGCAGAAGAAGGACAAACTGGGGCCTGAG
ATACCCCTGGCCATGGACCGCTTCCCATATGTGGCTCTGTCCAAGACATACAATGTAGACAAACATGTGC
CAGACAGTGGAGCCACAGCCACGGCCTACCTGTGCGGGGTCAAGGGCAACTTCCAGACCATTGGCTTGAG
TGCAGCCGCCCGCTTTAACCAGTGCAACACGACACGCGGCAACGAGGTCATCTCCGTGATGAATCGGGCC
AAGAAAGCAGGGAAGTCAGTGGGAGTGGTAACCACCACACGAGTGCAGCACGCCTCGCCAGCCGGCACCT
ACGCCCACACGGTGAACCGCAACTGGTACTCGGACGCCGACGTGCCTGCCTCGGCCCGCCAGGAGGGGTG
CCAGGACATCGCTACGCAGCTCATCTCCAACATGGACATTGACGTGATCCTAGGTGGAGGCCGAAAGTAC
ATGTTTCGCATGGGAACCCCAGACCCTGAGTACCCAGATGACTACAGCCAAGGTGGGACCAGGCTGGACG
GGAAGAATCTGGTGCAGGAATGGCTGGCGAAGCGCCAGGGTGCCCGGTATGTGTGGAACCGCACTGAGCT
CATGCAGGCTTCCCTGGACCCGTCTGTGACCCATCTCATGGGTCTCTTTGAGCCTGGAGACATGAAATAC
GAGATCCACCGAGACTCCACACTGGACCCCTCCCTGATGGAGATGACAGAGGCTGCCCTGCGCCTGCTGA
GCAGGAACCCCCGCGGCTTCTTCCTCTTCGTGGAGGGTGGTCGCATCGACCATGGTCATCATGAAAGCAG
GGCTTACCGGGCACTGACTGAGACGATCATGTTCGACGACGCCATTGAGAGGGCGGGCCAGCTCACCAGC
GAGGAGGACACGCTGAGCCTCGTCACTGCCGACCACTCCCACGTCTTCTCCTTCGGAGGCTACCCCCTGC
GAGGGAGCTCCATCTTCGGGCTGGCCCCTGGCAAGGCCCGGGACAGGAAGGCCTACACGGTCCTCCTATA
CGGAAACGGTCCAGGCTATGTGCTCAAGGACGGCGCCCGGCCGGATGTTACCGAGAGCGAGAGCGGGAGC
CCCGAGTATCGGCAGCAGTCAGCAGTGCCCCTGGACGAAGAGACCCACGCAGGCGAGGACGTGGCGGTGT
TCGCGCGCGGCCCGCAGGCGCACCTGGTTCACGGCGTGCAGGAGCAGACCTTCATAGCGCACGTCATGGC
CTTCGCCGCCTGCCTGGAGCCCTACACCGCCTGCGACCTGGCGCCCCCCGCCGGCACCACCGACGCCGCG
CACCCGGGTTCTAGAGGAAGCACCTCCGGCGATAACGATTACAAGGATGATGATGATAAGGCCAGCGGCA
CCGGTCATCATCACCATCACCATTGAGTTTAAACCCGCTGATCAGCCTCGACTGTGCCTTCTAAGGCCTG
AGCTCGCTGATCAGCCTCGATCGAGGATCCAGACATGATAAGATACATTGATGAGTTTGGACAAACCACA
ACTAGAATGCAGTGAAAAAAATGCTTTATTTGTGAAATTTGTGATGCTATTGCTTTATTTGTAACCATTA
TAAGCTGCAATAAACAAGTTAACAACAACAATTGCATTCATTTTATGTTTCAGGTTCAGGGGGAGGTGTG
GGAGGTTTTTTAAAGCAAGTAAAACCTCTACAAATGTGGTATGGCTGATTATGATCAGTCGACCTGCAGG
CATGCAAGCTTGGCGTAATCATGGTCATAGCTGTTTCCTGTGTGAAATTGTTATCCGCTCACAATTCCAC
ACAACATACGAGCCGGAAGCATAAAGTGTAAAGCCTGGGGTGCCTAATGAGTGAGCTAACTCACATTAAT
TGCGTTGCGCTCACTGCCCGCTTTCCAGTCGGGAAACCTGTCGTGCCAGCTGCATTAATGAATCGGCCAA
CGCGCGGGGAGAGGCGGTTTGCGTATTGGGCGCTCTTCCGCTTCCTCGCTCACTGACTCGCTGCGCTCGG
TCGTTCGGCTGCGGCGAGCGGTATCAGCTCACTCAAAGGCGGTAATACGGTTATCCACAGAATCAGGGGA
TAACGCAGGAAAGAACATGTGAGCAAAAGGCCAGCAAAAGGCCAGGAACCGTAAAAAGGCCGCGTTGCTG
GCGTTTTTCCATAGGCTCCGCCCCCCTGACGAGCATCACAAAAATCGACGCTCAAGTCAGAGGTGGCGAA
ACCCGACAGGACTATAAAGATACCAGGCGTTTCCCCCTGGAAGCTCCCTCGTGCGCTCTCCTGTTCCGAC
CCTGCCGCTTACCGGATACCTGTCCGCCTTTCTCCCTTCGGGAAGCGTGGCGCTTTCTCATAGCTCACGC
TGTAGGTATCTCAGTTCGGTGTAGGTCGTTCGCTCCAAGCTGGGCTGTGTGCACGAACCCCCCGTTCAGC
CCGACCGCTGCGCCTTATCCGGTAACTATCGTCTTGAGTCCAACCCGGTAAGACACGACTTATCGCCACT
GGCAGCAGCCACTGGTAACAGGATTAGCAGAGCGAGGTATGTAGGCGGTGCTACAGAGTTCTTGAAGTGG
TGGCCTAACTACGGCTACACTAGAAGAACAGTATTTGGTATCTGCGCTCTGCTGAAGCCAGTTACCTTCG
GAAAAAGAGTTGGTAGCTCTTGATCCGGCAAACAAACCACCGCTGGTAGCGGTGGTTTTTTTGTTTGCAA
GCAGCAGATTACGCGCAGAAAAAAAGGATCTCAAGAAGATCCTTTGATCTTTTCTACGGGGTCTGACGCT
CAGTGGAACGAAAACTCACGTTAAGGGATTTTGGTCATGAGATTATCAAAAAGGATCTTCACCTAGATCC
TTTTAAATTAAAAATGAAGTTTTAAATCAATCTAAAGTATATATGAGTAAACTTGGTCTGACAGTTACCA
ATGCTTAATCAGTGAGGCACCTATCTCAGCGATCTGTCTATTTCGTTCATCCATAGTTGCCTGACTCCCC
GTCGTGTAGATAACTACGATACGGGAGGGCTTACCATCTGGCCCCAGTGCTGCAATGATACCGCGAGACC
CACGCTCACCGGCTCCAGATTTATCAGCAATAAACCAGCCAGCCGGAAGGGCCGAGCGCAGAAGTGGTCC
TGCAACTTTATCCGCCTCCATCCAGTCTATTAATTGTTGCCGGGAAGCTAGAGTAAGTAGTTCGCCAGTT
AATAGTTTGCGCAACGTTGTTGCCATTGCTACAGGCATCGTGGTGTCACGCTCGTCGTTTGGTATGGCTT
CATTCAGCTCCGGTTCCCAACGATCAAGGCGAGTTACATGATCCCCCATGTTGTGCAAAAAAGCGGTTAG
CTCCTTCGGTCCTCCGATCGTTGTCAGAAGTAAGTTGGCCGCAGTGTTATCACTCATGGTTATGGCAGCA
CTGCATAATTCTCTTACTGTCATGCCATCCGTAAGATGCTTTTCTGTGACTGGTGAGTACTCAACCAAGT
CATTCTGAGAATAGTGTATGCGGCGACCGAGTTGCTCTTGCCCGGCGTCAATACGGGATAATACCGCGCC
ACATAGCAGAACTTTAAAAGTGCTCATCATTGGAAAACGTTCTTCGGGGCGAAAACTCTCAAGGATCTTA
CCGCTGTTGAGATCCAGTTCGATGTAACCCACTCGTGCACCCAACTGATCTTCAGCATCTTTTACTTTCA
CCAGCGTTTCTGGGTGAGCAAAAACAGGAAGGCAAAATGCCGCAAAAAAGGGAATAAGGGCGACACGGAA
ATGTTGAATACTCATACTCTTCCTTTTTCAATATTATTGAAGCATTTATCAGGGTTATTGTCTCATGAGC
GGATACATATTTGAATGTATTTAGAAAAATAAACAAATAGGGGTTCCGCGCACATTTCCCCGAAAAGTGC
CACCTGACGTCTAAGAAACCATTATTATCATGACATTAACCTATAAAAATAGGCGTATCACGAGGCCCTT
TCGTCTCGCGCGTTTCGGTGATGACGGTGAAAACCTCTGACACATGCAGCTCCCGGAGACGGTCACAGCT
TGTCTGTAAGCGGATGCCGGGAGCAGACAAGCCCGTCAGGGCGCGTCAGCGGGTGTTGGCGGGTGTCGGG
GCTGGCTTAACTATGCGGCATCAGAGCAGATTGTACTGAGAGTGCACCATATGCGGTGTGAAATACCGCA
CAGATGCGTAAGGAGAAAATACCGCATCAGGCGCCATTCGCCATTCAGGCTGCGCAACTGTTGGGAAGGG
CGATCGGTGCGGGCCTCTTCGCTATTACGCCAGCTGGCGAAAGGGGGATGTGCTGCAAGGCGATTAAGTT
GGGTAACGCCAGGGTTTTCCCAGTCACGACGTT
Features (pLannotate 1.2.2; 19 found; start..end, strand, type, name):
     23..449     +  promoter       MT promoter: Drosophila metallothionein promoter
    467..520     +  sig_peptide    BiP signal sequence: Drosophila BiP signal sequence
    521..1138    +  CDS            NIK2 (fragment): NIK2_ARATH - Experimental evidence at protein level: Swiss-Prot protein existence level 1. Involved in defense response to geminivirus infection (By similarity). Phosphorylates RPL10A in vitro. From Arabidopsis thaliana (Mouse-ear cress).
   1175..1354    +  CDS            Comp (fragment): COMP_RAT - Experimental evidence at protein level: Swiss-Prot protein existence level 1. May play a role in the structural integrity of cartilage via its interaction with other extracellular matrix proteins such as the collagens and fibronectin. Can mediate the interaction of chondrocytes with the cartilage extracellular matrix through interaction with cell surface integrin receptors. Could play a role in the pathogenesis of osteoarthritis. Potent suppressor of apoptosis in both primary chondrocytes and transformed cells. Suppresses apoptosis by blocking the activation of caspase-3 and by indu
   1342..2794    +  CDS            SEAP (fragment): secreted alkaline phosphatase from human placenta The natural enzyme has a C-terminal transmembrane sequence that is replaced by a GPI anchor.
   2831..2860    +  CDS            2xFLAG (fragment): two tandem FLAG® epitope tags
   2966..3100    -  polyA_signal   SV40 poly(A) signal: SV40 polyadenylation signal
   3123..3207    -  CDS            large T antigen (fragment): large T antigen from SV40 (simian virus 40)
   3207..3231    +  misc_feature   MCS (fragment): pUC18/19 multiple cloning site
   3268..3284    -  protein_bind   lac operator: The lac repressor binds to the lac operator to inhibit transcription in E. coli. This inhibition can be relieved by adding lactose or isopropyl-β-D-thiogalactopyranoside (IPTG). lac repressor encoded by lacI
   3292..3322    -  promoter       lac promoter: promoter for the E. coli lac operon
   3337..3358    -  protein_bind   CAP binding site: CAP binding activates transcription in the presence of cAMP. E. coli catabolite activator protein
   3371..3463    -  CDS            lacI (fragment): lac repressor; lacI; The lac repressor binds to the lac operator to inhibit transcription in E. coli. This inhibition can be relieved by adding lactose or isopropyl-β-D-thiogalactopyranoside (IPTG).
   3646..4234    -  rep_origin     ori: high-copy-number ColE1/pMB1/pBR322/pUC origin of replication
   4405..5265    -  CDS            AmpR: β-lactamase; bla; confers resistance to ampicillin, carbenicillin, and related antibiotics
   5266..5370    -  promoter       AmpR promoter: bla
   5465..5500    +  CDS            rop (fragment): Rop protein, which maintains plasmids at low copy number; rop
   5602..5701    +  misc_feature   bom (fragment): basis of mobility region from pBR322
   5707..21      -  CDS            lacZα (fragment) (across the origin): LacZα fragment of β-galactosidase; lacZ fragment
