[The description below was written by a language model from this plasmid's Addgene catalogue record and pLannotate feature annotations shown in this document.]
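Description:
NIK2 A9_pECIA14 is an insect-cell expression plasmid built on the pECIA14 backbone and designed for secreted protein production in Drosophila cell culture. It is propagated in E. coli as a high-copy plasmid through a ColE1/pUC-type origin and selected with ampicillin via the β-lactamase gene. The remaining bacterial annotations (lac promoter/operator, and fragments of lacZα, lacI, rop and bom) are backbone remnants rather than functional parts of the expression cassette. No selection marker for insect cells is annotated.

The payload is the extracellular domain of the Arabidopsis thaliana leucine-rich repeat receptor kinase NIK2 (AT3G25560), inserted by ligation-independent cloning. Transcription is driven by the copper-inducible Drosophila metallothionein promoter, so expression is switched on with copper sulfate. An upstream Drosophila BiP signal sequence directs the fusion protein into the secretory pathway, and an SV40 polyadenylation signal lies downstream of the cassette. The ectodomain is fused at its C-terminus to the pentamerising coiled-coil helix of rat COMP, followed by human placental alkaline phosphatase, a FLAG epitope and a hexahistidine tag. The His tag is stated by the depositor but is not picked up in the feature table. The COMP helix assembles the protein into pentamers, which raises avidity so that weak ectodomain interactions become detectable, while alkaline phosphatase supplies an enzymatic readout.

The record designates this as the "prey" construct, intended to be paired with bait constructs in the companion pECIA2 vector, such as the matching NIK2 A9_pECIA2. It belongs to a collection used to map extracellular interactions among Arabidopsis LRR receptor kinases.
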