Addgene plasmid #114773: NIK2 A9_pECIA14
Purpose: Prey vector NIK2 A9_pECIA14 should be used with bait vector NIK2 A9_pECIA2.
Depositing lab: Youssef Belkhadir. Depositing organization: Gregor Mendel Institute of Molecular Plant Biology. Publication: An extracellular network of Arabidopsis leucine-rich repeat receptor kinases. Smakowska-Luzan E, Mott GA, Parys K, Stegmann M, Howton TC, Layeghifard M, Neuhold J, Lehner A, Kong J, Grunwald K, Weinberger N, Satbhai SB, Mayer D, Busch W, Madalinski M, Stolt-Bergner P, Provart NJ, Mukhtar MS, Zipfel C, Desveaux D, Guttman DS, Belkhadir Y. Nature. 2018 Jan 18;553(7688):342-346. doi: 10.1038/nature25184. Epub 2018 Jan 10. PubMed 29320478.
Backbone
  Vector backbone: pECIA14
  Backbone manufacturer: Chris Garcia (Addgene plasmid # 47051)
  Vector type: Insect Expression
Growth in bacteria
  Bacterial resistance: Ampicillin, 100 μg/mL
  Growth temperature: 37°C
  Growth strain: DH5alpha
  Copy number: High Copy
Gene/Insert
  Gene/Insert name: AT3G25560
  Species: A. thaliana (mustard weed)
  Promoter: Metallothionein (Copper-Inducible)
  Cloning method: Ligation Independent Cloning
Terms and licenses: Academic/Nonprofit Terms; Industry Terms: Not Available to Industry
Depositor comments: Plasmid for secreted expression in Drosophila cell culture by induction via CuSO4. Insert is an extracellular domain of indicated LRR-RK, C-terminally tagged with Pentameric rat COMP helix, Alkaline Phosphatase (human, placental), Flag, and hexahistidine tags. Insert Protein Sequence: GVNFEVVALIGIKSSLTDPHGVLMNWDDTAVDPCSWNMITCSDGFVIRLEAPSQNLSGTLSSSIGNLTNLQTVLLQNNYITGNIPHEIGKLMKLKTLDLSTNNFTGQIPFTLSYSKNLQYLRVNNNSLTGTIPSSLANMTQLTFLDLSYNNLSGPVPRSLAKTFNVMGNSQICPTGTEKDCNGTQPKPMSITLNSSQNKSSDGGTK
How to cite: NIK2 A9_pECIA14 was a gift from Youssef Belkhadir (Addgene plasmid # 114773 ; http://n2t.net/addgene:114773 ; RRID:Addgene_114773)
